Addgene plasmid #221055: H35K SUMO1
Purpose: Expression of H35K SUMO1 protein under T7 promoter
Depositing lab: Michael Rosen. Depositing organization: University of Texas Southwestern Medical Center. Publication: Surface Charge Can Modulate Phase Separation of Multidomain Proteins. Kim J, Qin S, Zhou HX, Rosen MK. J Am Chem Soc. 2024 Feb 7;146(5):3383-3395. doi: 10.1021/jacs.3c12789. Epub 2024 Jan 23. PubMed 38262618.
Backbone
  Vector backbone: pET
  Backbone size w/o insert (bp): 5500
  Vector type: Bacterial Expression
Growth in bacteria
  Bacterial resistance: Ampicillin, 100 μg/mL
  Growth temperature: 37°C
  Growth strain: DH5alpha
  Copy number: Low Copy
Gene/Insert
  Gene/Insert name: H35K site mutation on SUMO 1
  Species: H. sapiens (human)
  Insert size (bp): 327
  Mutation: H35K
  Entrez Gene: SUMO1 (a.k.a. DAP1, GMP1, OFC10, PIC1, SENP2, SMT3, SMT3C, SMT3H3, UBL1)
  Promoter: T7
  Tag / fusion protein: His (N terminal on insert)
  Cloning method: Gibson Cloning
  Sequencing primers: 5′ TAATACGACTCACTATAGGG
Resource information
  A portion of this plasmid was derived from a plasmid made by: Jonggul
Terms and licenses: Academic/Nonprofit Terms; Industry Terms: Not Available to Industry
How to cite: H35K SUMO1 was a gift from Michael Rosen (Addgene plasmid # 221055 ; http://n2t.net/addgene:221055 ; RRID:Addgene_221055)
