[The description below was written by a language model from this plasmid's Addgene catalogue record and pLannotate feature annotations shown in this document.]
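Description:
H35K SUMO1 is a pET-family bacterial expression plasmid (about 5.7 kb in the sequenced record) for producing a point mutant of human SUMO1 in E. coli. The backbone is pBR322-derived: it carries a ColE1/pMB1-type origin together with the rop gene and the bom region. The presence of rop is consistent with the low copy number listed in the catalogue. Selection is by ampicillin through the β-lactamase gene and its native promoter. Two annotated tetracycline-resistance fragments are remnants of the parental pBR322 sequence rather than a functional marker.

The expression cassette consists of a T7 promoter followed immediately by a lac operator, the strong ribosome binding site from T7 gene 10, and the SUMO1 open reading frame bearing the H35K substitution. A plasmid-borne lacI gene with its own promoter supplies lac repressor. Transcription is therefore held off until induction with IPTG, and it requires a host that provides T7 RNA polymerase. The catalogue lists an N-terminal His tag. The feature table does not annotate this tag separately, but it does show a TEV protease recognition site just upstream of SUMO1, which would allow an N-terminal affinity tag to be removed after purification. A very short match to a T7 gene 10B-derived solubility tag lies downstream of the coding region and is probably a residual vector sequence. No T7 terminator is annotated.

The stated purpose is recombinant expression of the H35K SUMO1 protein. The histidine-to-lysine change alters a surface charge, which fits the associated study of how surface charge modulates phase separation of multidomain proteins.
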