Features (pLannotate 1.2.2; 17 found; start..end, strand, type, name):
    989..1010    +  protein_bind   CAP binding site: CAP binding activates transcription in the presence of cAMP. E. coli catabolite activator protein
   1025..1649    +  CDS            TcR (fragment): tetracycline efflux protein; tet; confers resistance to tetracycline
   1891..2271    -  CDS            YPB1_ECOLX: Protein predicted: Swiss-Prot protein existence level 4. From Escherichia coli.
   2288..2479    +  CDS            rop: Rop protein, which maintains plasmids at low copy number; rop
   2581..2720    +  misc_feature   bom: basis of mobility region from pBR322
   2906..3494    -  rep_origin     ori: high-copy-number ColE1/pMB1/pBR322/pUC origin of replication
   3665..4525    -  CDS            AmpR: β-lactamase; bla; confers resistance to ampicillin, carbenicillin, and related antibiotics
   4526..4630    -  promoter       AmpR promoter: bla
   4717..4733    -  CDS            SET1 (fragment): solubility-enhancement tag derived from T7 phage gene 10B
   4734..5024    -  CDS            SUMO1: SUMO1_HUMAN - Also known as SMT3C, SMT3H3, UBL1. Experimental evidence at protein level: Swiss-Prot protein existence level 1. Ubiquitin-like protein that can be covalently attached to proteins as a monomer or a lysine-linked polymer. Covalent attachment via an isopeptide bond to its substrates requires prior activation by the E1 complex SAE1-SAE2 and linkage to the E2 enzyme UBE2I, and can be promoted by E3 ligases such as PIAS1-4, RANBP2 or CBX4. This post- translational modification on lysine residues of proteins plays a crucial role in a number of cellular processes such as nuclear transpo
   5058..5078    -  CDS            TEV site: tobacco etch virus (TEV) protease recognition and cleavage site
   5116..5138    -  RBS            RBS: efficient ribosome binding site from bacteriophage T7 gene 10 (Olins and Rangwala, 1989)
   5153..5177    -  protein_bind   lac operator: The lac repressor binds to the lac operator to inhibit transcription in E. coli. This inhibition can be relieved by adding lactose or isopropyl-β-D-thiogalactopyranoside (IPTG). lac repressor encoded by lacI
   5178..5196    -  promoter       T7 promoter: promoter for bacteriophage T7 RNA polymerase
   5218..5497    +  CDS            TcR (fragment): tetracycline efflux protein; tet; confers resistance to tetracycline
   5505..5582    +  promoter       lacI promoter: lacI
   5583..976     +  CDS            lacI (across the origin): lac repressor; lacI; The lac repressor binds to the lac operator to inhibit transcription in E. coli. This inhibition can be relieved by adding lactose or isopropyl-β-D-thiogalactopyranoside (IPTG).
>Addgene plasmid #221055 | H35K SUMO1 | addgene full sequence | sequence record 459216 | Addgene NGS Result
AAAAGTGGAAGCGGCGATGGCGGAGCTGAATTACATTCCCAACCGCGTGGCACAACAACTGGCGGGCAAA
CAGTCGTTGCTGATTGGCGTTGCCACCTCCAGTCTGGCCCTGCACGCGCCGTCGCAAATTGTCGCGGCGA
TTAAATCTCGCGCCGATCAACTGGGTGCCAGCGTGGTGGTGTCGATGGTAGAACGAAGCGGCGTCGAAGC
CTGTAAAGCGGCGGTGCACAATCTTCTCGCGCAACGCGTCAGTGGGCTGATCATTAACTATCCGCTGGAT
GACCAGGATGCCATTGCTGTGGAAGCTGCCTGCACTAATGTTCCGGCGTTATTTCTTGATGTCTCTGACC
AGACACCCATCAACAGTATTATTTTCTCCCATGAAGACGGTACGCGACTGGGCGTGGAGCATCTGGTCGC
ATTGGGTCACCAGCAAATCGCGCTGTTAGCGGGCCCATTAAGTTCTGTCTCGGCGCGTCTGCGTCTGGCT
GGCTGGCATAAATATCTCACTCGCAATCAAATTCAGCCGATAGCGGAACGGGAAGGCGACTGGAGTGCCA
TGTCCGGTTTTCAACAAACCATGCAAATGCTGAATGAGGGCATCGTTCCCACTGCGATGCTGGTTGCCAA
CGATCAGATGGCGCTGGGCGCAATGCGCGCCATTACCGAGTCCGGGCTGCGCGTTGGTGCGGATATCTCG
GTAGTGGGATACGACGATACCGAAGACAGCTCATGTTATATCCCGCCGTTAACCACCATCAAACAGGATT
TTCGCCTGCTGGGGCAAACCAGCGTGGACCGCTTGCTGCAACTCTCTCAGGGCCAGGCGGTGAAGGGCAA
TCAGCTGTTGCCCGTCTCACTGGTGAAAAGAAAAACCACCCTGGCGCCCAATACGCAAACCGCCTCTCCC
CGCGCGTTGGCCGATTCATTAATGCAGCTGGCACGACAGGTTTCCCGACTGGAAAGCGGGCAGTGAGCGC
AACGCAATTAATGTAAGTTAGCTCACTCATTGGGCACCGGGATCTCGACCGATGCCCTTGAGAGCCTTCA
ACCCAGTCAGCTCCTTCCGGTGGGCGCGGGGCATGACTATCGTCGCCGCACTTATGACTGTCTTCTTTAT
CATGCAACTCGTAGGACAGGTGCCGGCAGCGCTCTGGGTCATTTTCGGCGAGGACCGCTTTCGCTGGAGC
GCGACGATGATCGGCCTGTCGCTTGCGGTATTCGGAATCTTGCACGCCCTCGCTCAAGCCTTCGTCACTG
GTCCCGCCACCAAACGTTTCGGCGAGAAGCAGGCCATTATCGCCGGCATGGCGGCCGACGCGCTGGGCTA
CGTCTTGCTGGCGTTCGCGACGCGAGGCTGGATGGCCTTCCCCATTATGATTCTTCTCGCTTCCGGCGGC
ATCGGGATGCCCGCGTTGCAGGCCATGCTGTCCAGGCAGGTAGATGACGACCATCAGGGACAGCTTCAAG
GATCGCTCGCGGCTCTTACCAGCCTAACTTCGATCATTGGACCGCTGATCGTCACGGCGATTTATGCCGC
CTCGGCGAGCACATGGAACGGGTTGGCATGGATTGTAGGCGCCGCCCTATACCTTGTCTGCCTCCCCGCG
TTGCGTCGCGGTGCATGGAGCCGGGCCACCTCGACCTGAATGGAAGCCGGCGGCACCTCGCTAACGGATT
CACCACTCCAAGAATTGGAGCCAATCAATTCTTGCGGAGAACTGTGAATGCGCAAACCAACCCTTGGCAG
AACATATCCATCGCGTCCGCCATCTCCAGCAGCCGCACGCGGCGCATCTCGGGCAGCGTTGGGTCCTGGC
CACGGGTGCGCATGATCGTGCTCCTGTCGTTGAGGACCCGGCTAGGCTGGCGGGGTTGCCTTACTGGTTA
GCAGAATGAATCACCGATACGCGAGCGAACGTGAAGCGACTGCTGCTGCAAAACGTCTGCGACCTGAGCA
ACAACATGAATGGTCTTCGGTTTCCGTGTTTCGTAAAGTCTGGAAACGCGGAAGTCAGCGCCCTGCACCA
TTATGTTCCGGATCTGCATCGCAGGATGCTGCTGGCTACCCTGTGGAACACCTACATCTGTATTAACGAA
GCGCTGGCATTGACCCTGAGTGATTTTTCTCTGGTCCCGCCGCATCCATACCGCCAGTTGTTTACCCTCA
CAACGTTCCAGTAACCGGGCATGTTCATCATCAGTAACCCGTATCGTGAGCATCCTCTCTCGTTTCATCG
GTATCATTACCCCCATGAACAGAAATCCCCCTTACACGGAGGCATCAGTGACCAAACAGGAAAAAACCGC
CCTTAACATGGCCCGCTTTATCAGAAGCCAGACATTAACGCTTCTGGAGAAACTCAACGAGCTGGACGCG
GATGAACAGGCAGACATCTGTGAATCGCTTCACGACCACGCTGATGAGCTTTACCGCAGCTGCCTCGCGC
GTTTCGGTGATGACGGTGAAAACCTCTGACACATGCAGCTCCCGGAGACGGTCACAGCTTGTCTGTAAGC
GGATGCCGGGAGCAGACAAGCCCGTCAGGGCGCGTCAGCGGGTGTTGGCGGGTGTCGGGGCGCAGCCATG
ACCCAGTCACGTAGCGATAGCGGAGTGTATACTGGCTTAACTATGCGGCATCAGAGCAGATTGTACTGAG
AGTGCACCATTGCGGTGTGAAATATCGCACAGATGCGTAAGGAGAAAATACCGCATCAGGCGCTCTTCCG
CTTCCTCGCTCACTGACTCGCTGCGCTCGGTCGTTCGGCTGCGGCGAGCGGTATCAGCTCACTCAAAGGC
GGTAATACGGTTATCCACAGAATCAGGGGATAACGCAGGAAAGAACATGTGAGCAAAAGGCCAGCAAAAG
GCCAGGAACCGTAAAAAGGCCGCGTTGCTGGCGTTTTTCCATAGGCTCCGCCCCCCTGACGAGCATCACA
AAAATCGACGCTCAAGTCAGAGGTGGCGAAACCCGACAGGACTATAAAGATACCAGGCGTTTCCCCCTGG
AAGCTCCCTCGTGCGCTCTCCTGTTCCGACCCTGCCGCTTACCGGATACCTGTCCGCCTTTCTCCCTTCG
GGAAGCGTGGCGCTTTCTCATAGCTCACGCTGTAGGTATCTCAGTTCGGTGTAGGTCGTTCGCTCCAAGC
TGGGCTGTGTGCACGAACCCCCCGTTCAGCCCGACCGCTGCGCCTTATCCGGTAACTATCGTCTTGAGTC
CAACCCGGTAAGACACGACTTATCGCCACTGGCAGCAGCCACTGGTAACAGGATTAGCAGAGCGAGGTAT
GTAGGCGGTGCTACAGAGTTCTTGAAGTGGTGGCCTAACTACGGCTACACTAGAAGGACAGTATTTGGTA
TCTGCGCTCTGCTGAAGCCAGTTACCTTCGGAAAAAGAGTTGGTAGCTCTTGATCCGGCAAACAAACCAC
CGCTGGTAGCGGTGGTTTTTTTGTTTGCAAGCAGCAGATTACGCGCAGAAAAAAAGGATCTCAAGAAGAT
CCTTTGATCTTTTCTACGGGGTCTGACGCTCAGTGGAACGAAAACTCACGTTAAGGGATTTTGGTCATGA
GATTATCAAAAAGGATCTTCACCTAGATCCTTTTAAATTAAAAATGAAGTTTTAAATCAATCTAAAGTAT
ATATGAGTAAACTTGGTCTGACAGTTACCAATGCTTAATCAGTGAGGCACCTATCTCAGCGATCTGTCTA
TTTCGTTCATCCATAGTTGCCTGACTCCCCGTCGTGTAGATAACTACGATACGGGAGGGCTTACCATCTG
GCCCCAGTGCTGCAATGATACCGCGAGACCCACGCTCACCGGCTCCAGATTTATCAGCAATAAACCAGCC
AGCCGGAAGGGCCGAGCGCAGAAGTGGTCCTGCAACTTTATCCGCCTCCATCCAGTCTATTAATTGTTGC
CGGGAAGCTAGAGTAAGTAGTTCGCCAGTTAATAGTTTGCGCAACGTTGTTGCCATTGCTGCAGGCATCG
TGGTGTCACGCTCGTCGTTTGGTATGGCTTCATTCAGCTCCGGTTCCCAACGATCAAGGCGAGTTACATG
ATCCCCCATGTTGTGCAAAAAAGCGGTTAGCTCCTTCGGTCCTCCGATCGTTGTCAGAAGTAAGTTGGCC
GCAGTGTTATCACTCATGGTTATGGCAGCACTGCATAATTCTCTTACTGTCATGCCATCCGTAAGATGCT
TTTCTGTGACTGGTGAGTACTCAACCAAGTCATTCTGAGAATAGTGTATGCGGCGACCGAGTTGCTCTTG
CCCGGCGTCAACACGGGATAATACCGCGCCACATAGCAGAACTTTAAAAGTGCTCATCATTGGAAAACGT
TCTTCGGGGCGAAAACTCTCAAGGATCTTACCGCTGTTGAGATCCAGTTCGATGTAACCCACTCGTGCAC
CCAACTGATCTTCAGCATCTTTTACTTTCACCAGCGTTTCTGGGTGAGCAAAAACAGGAAGGCAAAATGC
CGCAAAAAAGGGAATAAGGGCGACACGGAAATGTTGAATACTCATACTCTTCCTTTTTCAATATTATTGA
AGCATTTATCAGGGTTATTGTCTCATGAGCGGATACATATTTGAATGTATTTAGAAAAATAAACAAATAG
GGGTTCCGCGCACATTTCCCCGAAAAGTGCCACCTGACGTCTAAGAAACCATTATTATCATGACATTAAC
CTATAAAAATAGGCGTATCACGAGGCCCTTTCGGGCTTTGTTATCCGCCGGTCTGTTCCTGGTATACTTC
AATCACGTCCTCCTCTTCCATACCCAGCTCTTTAGGAGTATGGTTGTCCGCGATGCGCTGGCCTTCGAAC
AGGAAGCGTAAGCTGTTCATCGGAACACCCTGGCGCTGGCAATACGATTCCTTCAGCTTTTTCAGATGCG
TAGTCATCTTAACTTTGAATTTAATCTCGCTACTGTCCTGTCCAATCACTTTCAGTTTAATATACTCCCC
TTCTTTTTTATCACCAAGATCCTCCGTTGAGGGTTTGGCTTCCTGATCACTCATAGAACCACCCCATGAG
CCGCCGAATTCATGCATGCCCTGAAAATACAGGTTTTCGTGATGATGGTGGTGATGGTGGTGCATGATAT
GTATATCTCCTTCTTAAAGTTAAACAAAATTATTTCTAGAGGGGAATTGTTATCCGCTCACAATTCCCCT
ATAGTGAGTCGTATTAATTTCGCGGGATCGAGATCTCGATCCTCTACGCCGGACGCATCGTGGCCGGCAT
CACCGGCGCCACAGGTGCGGTTGCTGGCGCCTATATCGCCGACATCACCGATGGGGAAGATCGGGCTCGC
CACTTCGGGCTCATGAGCGCTTGTTTCGGCGTGGGTATGGTGGCAGGCCCCGTGGCCGGGGGACTGTTGG
GCGCCATCTCCTTGCATGCACCATTCCTTGCGGCGGCGGTGCTCAACGGCCTCAACCTACTACTGGGCTG
CTTCCTAATGCAGGAGTCGCATAAGGGAGAGCGTCGAGATCCCGGACACCATCGAATGGCGCAAAACCTT
TCGCGGTATGGCATGATAGCGCCCGGAAGAGAGTCAATTCAGGGTGGTGAATGTGAAACCAGTAACGTTA
TACGATGTCGCAGAGTATGCCGGTGTCTCTTATCAGACCGTTTCCCGCGTGGTGAACCAGGCCAGCCACG
TTTCTGCGAAAACGCGGGA
