>Addgene plasmid #221055 | H35K SUMO1 | depositor partial sequence | sequence record 433075 | Insert
ATGCATGAATTCGGCGGCTCATGGGGTGGTTCTATGAGTGATCAGGAAGCCAAACCCTCAACGGAGGATC
TTGGTGATAAAAAAGAAGGGGAGTATATTAAACTGAAAGTGATTGGACAGGACAGTAGCGAGATTAAATT
CAAAGTTAAGATGACTACGCATCTGAAAAAGCTGAAGGAATCGTATTGCCAGCGCCAGGGTGTTCCGATG
AACAGCTTACGCTTCCTGTTCGAAGGCCAGCGCATCGCGGACAACCATACTCCTAAAGAGCTGGGTATGG
AAGAGGAGGACGTGATTGAAGTATACCAGGAACAGACCGGCGGATAA
